Addgene plasmid #114449: pVL-FLAG/His PALI1
Purpose: Insect baculovirus expression vector containing N terminal FLAG/His tagged human PALI1 coding sequence
Depositing lab: Adrian Bracken. Depositing organization: Trinity College Dublin. Publication: A Family of Vertebrate-Specific Polycombs Encoded by the LCOR/LCORL Genes Balance PRC2 Subtype Activities. Conway E, Jerman E, Healy E, Ito S, Holoch D, Oliviero G, Deevy O, Glancy E, Fitzpatrick DJ, Mucha M, Watson A, Rice AM, Chammas P, Huang C, Pratt-Kelly I, Koseki Y, Nakayama M, Ishikura T, Streubel G, Wynne K, Hokamp K, McLysaght A, Ciferri C, Di Croce L, Cagney G, Margueron R, Koseki H, Bracken AP. Mol Cell. 2018 May 3;70(3):408-421.e8. doi: 10.1016/j.molcel.2018.03.005. Epub 2018 Apr 5. PubMed 29628311.
Backbone
  Vector backbone: pVL FLAG/His
  Vector type: Insect Expression
Growth in bacteria
  Bacterial resistance: Ampicillin, 100 μg/mL
  Growth temperature: 37°C
  Growth strain: DH5alpha
  Copy number: High Copy
Gene/Insert
  Gene/Insert name: PALI1
  Species: H. sapiens (human)
  Insert size (bp): 4674
  Entrez Gene: LCOR (a.k.a. C10orf12, MLR2)
  Tag / fusion protein: FLAG-His (N terminal on backbone)
  Cloning method: Gateway Cloning
Terms and licenses: Academic/Nonprofit Terms; Industry Terms: Not Available to Industry
How to cite: pVL-FLAG/His PALI1 was a gift from Adrian Bracken (Addgene plasmid # 114449 ; http://n2t.net/addgene:114449 ; RRID:Addgene_114449)
