[The description below was written by a language model from this plasmid's Addgene catalogue record and pLannotate feature annotations shown in this document.]
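Description:
pVL-FLAG/His PALI1 is a baculovirus transfer vector for producing N-terminally FLAG/His-tagged human PALI1 in insect cells. The roughly 14.5 kb plasmid is built on a pVL FLAG/His backbone and is maintained in E. coli through a high-copy ColE1/pUC-type origin with ampicillin selection (AmpR under its own bla promoter). Remnants of lac regulatory elements, lacZα, rop and bom are also annotated, and these appear to be leftovers of the cloning-vector lineage rather than functional parts.

Expression is driven by the very late polyhedrin promoter of Autographa californica nucleopolyhedrovirus. Downstream of it lie a FLAG epitope and a short His-tag segment (annotated as a fragment of a composite tag), followed by an attB1 site. The PALI1 coding sequence, recorded as a 4,674 bp insert, sits between attB1 and attB2, consistent with its introduction by Gateway recombination. PALI1 is encoded at the LCOR locus (also called C10orf12), which explains why the automated annotation labels only the first part of the insert as an LCOR fragment and leaves the rest unannotated. After the insert come a partial polyhedrin coding region and the polyhedrin 3′ UTR.

The cassette is flanked by extended AcMNPV genomic sequence. One side carries PTP, several predicted ORFs, lef-2 and the lef2/ORF603 recombination region, and the other carries fragments including PK1. These arms allow homologous recombination with baculoviral DNA at the polyhedrin locus to generate recombinant virus. The tandem tags suit affinity purification and detection of the recombinant protein. The associated publication concerns LCOR/LCORL-encoded Polycomb proteins and PRC2 subtype activities, though the record does not specify particular downstream assays.
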