Features (pLannotate 1.2.2; 28 found; start..end, strand, type, name):
      1..92      +  promoter       polyhedrin promoter: polh from Autographa californica; promoter for the baculovirus polyhedrin gene
    152..175     +  CDS            FLAG: FLAG® epitope tag, followed by an enterokinase cleavage site
    182..201     +  CDS            capTEV™ (fragment): composite tag for in vivo biotinylation, TEV protease cleavage, and 6xHis tagging
    209..233     +  protein_bind   attB1: mutant version of attB; recombination site for the Gateway® BP reaction BP Clonase™
    248..580     +  CDS            LCOR (fragment) (sequence partly withheld): LCOR_HUMAN - Also known as C10orf12 From Homo sapiens (Human).
   4935..4959    -  protein_bind   attB2: mutant version of attB; recombination site for the Gateway® BP reaction BP Clonase™
   5000..5509    +  CDS            PH (fragment): PYHD_NPVAC - Also known as P29, POLH. Experimental evidence at protein level: Swiss-Prot protein existence level 1. Major component of the virus occlusion bodies which are large proteinaceous structures termed polyhedra. These structures serve as the protective package for the virus particles outside the infected host and allow natural transmission of virus between insect hosts, assisting persistence in the environment. Forms the paracrystalline lattice of polyhedra and interacts with enveloped virions as well as other accessory molecules and structures to form a mature viral occlusion body. F
   5560..5932    +  3'UTR          polyhedrin 3' UTR: 3' UTR from the Autographa californica nucleopolyhedrovirus polyhedrin gene (Suzuki et al., 2006)
   6612..6629    -  CDS            9xHis (fragment): 9xHis affinity tag
   6926..7213    -  CDS            P61 (fragment): P78_NPVAC - Experimental evidence at protein level: Swiss-Prot protein existence level 1. Plays a role in the transport of the nucleocapsids from the cytoplasm toward the host nucleus together with the host actin- polymerizing Arp2/3 complex. From Autographa californica nuclear polyhedrosis virus (AcMNPV).
   7212..7832    +  CDS            PK1 (fragment): PK1_NPVAC - Also known as PK-1. Experimental evidence at transcript level: Swiss-Prot protein existence level 2. Serine/threonine protein kinase that plays a role in viral propagation by phosphorylating various viral and cellular substrates including the viral p6.9 protein or host histone H1. Participates in nucleocapsid assembly and polyhedra formation. From Autographa californica nuclear polyhedrosis virus (AcMNPV).
   7867..7889    -  protein_bind   lac operator (fragment): The lac repressor binds to the lac operator to inhibit transcription in E. coli. This inhibition can be relieved by adding lactose or isopropyl-β-D-thiogalactopyranoside (IPTG). lac repressor encoded by lacI
   7893..7923    -  promoter       lac promoter: promoter for the E. coli lac operon
   7938..7959    -  protein_bind   CAP binding site: CAP binding activates transcription in the presence of cAMP. E. coli catabolite activator protein
   7972..8064    -  CDS            lacI (fragment): lac repressor; lacI; The lac repressor binds to the lac operator to inhibit transcription in E. coli. This inhibition can be relieved by adding lactose or isopropyl-β-D-thiogalactopyranoside (IPTG).
   8247..8835    -  rep_origin     ori: high-copy-number ColE1/pMB1/pBR322/pUC origin of replication
   9006..9866    -  CDS            AmpR: β-lactamase; bla; confers resistance to ampicillin, carbenicillin, and related antibiotics
   9867..9971    -  promoter       AmpR promoter: bla
  10066..10101   +  CDS            rop (fragment): Rop protein, which maintains plasmids at low copy number; rop
  10203..10302   +  misc_feature   bom (fragment): basis of mobility region from pBR322
  10308..10462   -  CDS            lacZα (fragment): LacZα fragment of β-galactosidase; lacZ fragment
  10540..11043   +  CDS            PTP: PTP_NPVAC - Experimental evidence at protein level: Swiss-Prot protein existence level 1. Plays a role in the regulation and processing of late viral mRNAs by displaying RNA 5'-triphosphatase and diphosphatase activities. From Autographa californica nuclear polyhedrosis virus (AcMNPV).
  11081..12064   -  CDS            Y002_NPVAC: Protein predicted: Swiss-Prot protein existence level 4. From Autographa californica nuclear polyhedrosis virus (AcMNPV).
  12124..12282   -  CDS            CTL: CXOL_NPVAC - Also known as CTX. Protein inferred from homology: Swiss-Prot protein existence level 3. From Autographa californica nuclear polyhedrosis virus (AcMNPV).
  12335..12787   -  CDS            Y004_NPVAC: Protein predicted: Swiss-Prot protein existence level 4. From Autographa californica nuclear polyhedrosis virus (AcMNPV).
  12816..13142   +  CDS            Y005_NPVAC: Protein predicted: Swiss-Prot protein existence level 4. From Autographa californica nuclear polyhedrosis virus (AcMNPV).
  13126..13755   +  CDS            LEF-2: LEF2_NPVAC - Experimental evidence at protein level: Swiss-Prot protein existence level 1. Plays an essential role in viral DNA replication. Does not seem to participate in the initiation step but is rather important for the amplification of DNA. Also required for expression from the vp39 and polh promoters. From Autographa californica nuclear polyhedrosis virus (AcMNPV).
  13634..14461   +  misc_recomb    baculovirus recombination region (lef2/ORF603): contains ORF603 and part of lef2
>Addgene plasmid #114449 | pVL-FLAG/His PALI1 | addgene full sequence | sequence record 221606 | Addgene NGS Result
ATCATGGAGATAATTAAAATGATAACCATCTCGCAAATAAATAAGTATTTTACTGTTTTCGTAACAGTTT
TGTAATAAAAAAACCTATAAATATTCCGGATTATTCATACCGTCCCACCATCGGGCGCGGATCACCATGG
ACTACAAAGACGATTACAAGGATGACGATGACAAGCATCATCATCATCATCATCATCATGGGGGATCTAC
AAGTTTGTACAAAAAAGCAGGCTCCGAATTCGCCCTTATGCAGCGAATGATCCAACAATTTGCTGCTGAA
TATACCTCAAAAAATAGCTCTACTCAGGACCCCAGCCAGCCCAATAGCACAAAGAACCAAAGCCTGCCGA
AAGCATCTCCAGTCACCACCTCTCCCACGGCTGCAACTACTCAGAACCCTGTGCTCAGCAAACTTCTCAT
GGCTGACCAAGACTCACCTCTGGACCTTACTGTCAGA
[60 nt withheld, positions 458-517]
CCATGTGCTGGCAGCACTTCCCTGAGCCACTCTCCAGGCTGCTCCAGTACTCAAGGGAACGGTGAGAACT
CAACAGAGGCAAAAGCAGTAGATTCTAACAATCAGTCGAAGTCCCCACTGGAGAAATTTATGGTCAAACT
GTGTACTCATCATCAAAAGCAATTCATTCGTGTTCTGAACGACCTGTACACTGAATCTCAACCAGGCACT
GAGGACCTGCAGCCTTCTGATTCGGGAGCAATGGATGTATCCACTTGCAATGCTGGCTGTGCCCAGCTCA
GCACCAAACATAAGGAAAAAGATGCTCTGTGTCTCGATATGAAGTCTTCTGCTTCTGTAGATTTGTTCGT
AGACTCGTCAGACTCTCACAGCCCTCTACACTTGACGGAACAGACCCCGAAGAAGCCTCCTCCTGAGATA
AACCCTGTAGATGGAAGAGAGAATGCCTTGACTGTTGTCCAGAAAGATTCCTCTGAACTTCCAACCACTA
AATCGAATTCTATTAATAGCAGTTCAGTGGATAGTTTCACTCCGGGATACCTCACTGCATCTAATTGTTC
CTCAGTGAACTTCCACCACATCCCTAAAATCTTGGAGGGGCAGACCACTGGACAAGAGCAAGACACAAAT
GTGAACATATGTGAGGATGGTAAAGACCATATGCAGAGTTCAGCTTTAGTAGAAAGTCTAATTACAGTAA
AAATGGCAGCTGAGAATAGTGAGGAAGGCAATACCTGTATTATTCCTCAAAGAAATTTGTTCAAAGCTTT
ATCAGAAGAGGCTTGGAACTCAGGGTTTATGGGGAACTCATCTAGAACTGCTGACAAAGAGAATACTTTA
CAGTGTCCAAAAACACCTTTGCGCCAGGATTTAGAGGCAAATGAACAAGATGCAAGGCCAAAGCAAGAGA
ACCATCTTCACTCTCTGGGAAGAAATAAGGTGGGTTACCATTTACATCCCAGTGATAAGGGCCAGTTTGA
TCATTCCAAAGATGGTTGGTTAGGCCCCGGCCCTATGCCAGCTGTACACAAAGCGGCAAATGGACACTCA
AGAACCAAGATGATATCAACCTCCATCAAGACAGCTCGGAAAAGTAAAAGGGCATCAGGGCTGAGGATAA
ATGATTATGATAACCAGTGTGATGTTGTTTATATCAGTCAACCAATAACAGAATGCCACTTTGAGAATCA
AAAATCAATATTATCTTCTCGGAAAACAGCCAGAAAGAGTACTCGAGGATACTTTTTCAATGGTGACTGT
TGTGAGCTGCCAACTGTTCGTACACTGGCCAGAAATTTACACTCCCAGGAAAAAGCAAGCTGCTCAGCAT
TGGCATCAGAGGCAGTTTTCACTCCTAAGCAGACCCTTACAATTCCAGCCCCTAGACATACAGTAGATGT
GCAGCTTCCCAGAGAAGACAACCCTGAAGAACCTAGCAAGGAAATCACCTCTCACGAGGAAGGAGGTGGA
GACGTTTCACCTCGAAAAGAACCTCAAGAGCCTGAGGTTTGCCCCACAAAGATTAAGCCGAACCTGAGCA
GCTCCCCTAGGTCAGAGGAAACGACAGCCTCCAGCCTGGTGTGGCCTCTCCCTGCTCACCTTCCTGAAGA
GGACCTGCCAGAAGGTGGCTCCACAGTCTCAGCTCCCACAGCAAGTGGGATGTCTTCTCCTGAACACAAC
CAACCACCAGTTGCACTGTTGGATACGGAGGAGATGAGTGTACCCCAGGACTGTCACCTCCTTCCCTCCA
CTGAAAGCTTTTCCGGGGGAGTCAGTGAAGATGTCATTTCTAGGCCTCATTCTCCTCCTGAAATAGTCAG
TAGAGAAGAAAGTCCTCAGTGCTCAGAAAATCAGAGTTCCCCAATGGGCTTGGAGCCCCCCATGAGTCTG
GGAAAGGCTGAGGACAACCAAAGCATCAGTGCTGAGGTTGAGTCTGGAGACACCCAGGAGCTAAATGTCG
ACCCACTCTTGAAGGAAAGCAGCACTTTTACTGATGAAAACCCCAGTGAAACTGAGGAAAGTGAGGCAGC
AGGTGGTATAGGAAAATTAGAGGGAGAGGACGGTGATGTAAAATGCCTGTCAGAAAAAGACACGTATGAT
ACAAGCATTGACTCACTCGAAGAGAATTTGGACAAGAAGAAAAAAGGTAAAAAATTCCCTGAGGCCTCTG
ATAGGTGCCTAAGAAGTCAACTTTCGGATTCTTCCTCTGCTGACAGATGCCTAAGAAATCAGAGTTCAGA
TTCTTCCTCAGCTTGTCTTGAAATCAAAGTTCCTAAAAATCCTAGTGCAAAACGTTCAAAAAAAGAAGGG
CACCCTGGTGGGACAACACCTAAGGGCCTTCTACCTGACAGTTTCCACACGGAAACTCTGGAGGACACAG
AAAAGCCAAGTGTCAATGAACGCCCCTCTGAGAAAGATGCTGAGCAGGAGGGCGAAGGCGGGGGGATCAT
CACCAGGCAGACTTTGAAAAACATGCTGGACAAAGAAGTCAAGGAGTTACGAGGAGAGATTTTCCCCAGC
AGGGACCCCATAACCACAGCTGGACAGCCACTGCCTGGAGAGAGATTGGAAATCTATGTTCAGTCTAAAA
TGGATGAGAAGAATGCTCATATCCCCTCAGAAAGTATTGCTTGTAAGAGGGACCCAGAACAGGCAAAAGA
AGAGCCAGGGCATATTCCCACACAGCATGTGGAGGAGGCTGTGAATGAGGTAGACAACGAAAACACCCAG
CAGAAAGATGATGAGAGTGATGCCCCATGCAGCTCTCTTGGGTTGTCGAGTAGTGGAAGTGGTGATGCTG
CTAGGGCACCAAAATCGGTGCCAAGGCCTAAAAGATTGACCTCTTCAACCTACAACCTAAGACACGCTCA
TTCTCTGGGCTCCTTGGATGCTTCAAAAGTGACTTCAGAAAAGGAAGCTGCACAAGTAAACCCCATAATG
CCAAAGGAAAATGGAGCTTCAGAGAGTGGAGACCCCCTAGATGAGGACGATGTTGACACCGTGGTAGATG
AACAGCCAAAGTTTATGGAATGGTGTGCTGAGGAGGAGAACCAAGAGCTCATCGCCAACTTCAATGCCCA
GTACATGAAAGTTCAGAAGGGCTGGATCCAGTTGGAGAAAGAAGGACAGCCAACACCAAGAGCAAGGAAC
AAATCAGATAAACTGAAAGAGATTTGGAAAAGCAAGAAAAGGTCACGGAAATGTAGGAGTTCATTGGAGA
GTCAGAAGTGTTCTCCTGTTCAGATGCTCTTTATGACAAACTTTAAATTATCTAATGTTTGTAAATGGTT
CTTAGAGACAACTGAAACCCGGTCTCTAGTCATTGTGAAGAAGCTCAATACTCGCCTTCCAGGAGACGTT
CCCCCTGTCAAGCATCCTCTTCAGAAATACGCTCCTTCCAGCCTATATCCCAGTTCACTACAGGCTGAGC
GCTTGAAAAAGCACTTGAAGAAATTTCCTGGAGCTACCCCTGCTAAGAATAATTGGAAAATGCAGAAGCT
CTGGGCCAAATTTCGAGAGAATCCTGATCAAGTGGAGCCAGAAGATGGCAGTGATGTCAGCCCCGGCCCT
AATTCTGAAGACAGCATAGAGGAAGTCAAGGAAGATAGAAACAGTCATCCTCCAGCAAACCTGCCCACTC
CAGCCAGTACCCGGATTCTTAGAAAATATTCCAATATTCGAGGAAAGCTCAGAGCCCAGCAACGTTTAAT
CAAGAATGAGAAAATGGAATGCCCAGATGCTCTGGCTGTGGAAAGTAAGCCAAGTCGTAAGAGCGTATGC
ATCAACCCTCTGATGTCCCCCAAGCTTGCCCTGCAAGTGGATGCAGATGGGTTTCCTGTTAAGCCCAAGA
GTACTGAAGGAATGAAGGGAAGGAAGGGGAAGCAGGTGTCTGAAATCTTGCCTAAAGCAGAAGTTCAGAG
TAAACGCAAGAGAACAGAAGGCAGCAGCCCTCCAGATAGTAAGAACAAGGGGCCTACGGTGAAAGCCAGC
AAAGAAAAGCATGCTGATGGAGCCACCAAAACCCCTGCTGCCAAGAGGCCAGCTGCAAGGGACAGAAGCA
GCCAACCCCCCAAAAAGACGTCTTTGAAAGAGAATAAAGTGAAGATCCCTAAAAAGTCCGCTGGGAAGAG
CTGCCCTCCCTCCAGGAAAGAAAAAGAGAATACAAACAAAAGGCCTTCCCAGTCTATTGCCTCGGAAACA
CTGACGAAACCTGCAAAACAGAAGGGGGCCGGTGAATCCTCTTCAAGGCCTCAGAAAGCCACGAATAGGA
AGCAGAGTAGTGGAAAGACTCGGGCCAGACCCTCAACGAAAACCCCAGAGAGCAGTGCAGCTCAGAGAAA
GCGAAAGCTGAAGGCAAAGCTGGACTGTTCGCACAGCAAACGGAGGCGGCTGGATGCAAAGTGAAAGGGC
GAATTCGACCCAGCTTTCTTGTACAAAGTGGTAGATCCGTTTAAACAATTCCGGAGCGGCCGCTGCAGAT
CTGATCCTTTCCTGGGACCCGGCAAGAACCAAAAACTCACTCTCTTCAAGGAAATCCGTAATGTTAAACC
CGACACGATGAAGCTTGTCGTTGGATGGAAAGGAAAAGAGTTCTACAGGGAAACTTGGACCCGCTTCATG
GAAGACAGCTTCCCCATTGTTAACGACCAAGAAGTGATGGATGTTTTCCTTGTTGTCAACATGCGTCCCA
CTAGACCCAACCGTTGTTACAAATTCCTGGCCCAACACGCTCTGCGTTGCGACCCCGACTATGTACCTCA
TGACGTGATTAGGATCGTCGAGCCTTCATGGGTGGGCAGCAACAACGAGTACCGCATCAGCCTGGCTAAG
AAGGGCGGCGGCTGCCCAATAATGAACCTTCACTCTGAGTACACCAACTCGTTCGAACAGTTCATCGATC
GTGTCATCTGGGAGAACTTCTACAAGCCCATCGTTTACATCGGTACCGACTCTGCTGAAGAGGAGGAAAT
TCTCCTTGAAGTTTCCCTGGTGTAAAGGAGTTTGCACCAGACGCACCTCTGTTCACTGGTCCGGCGTATT
AAAACACGATACATTGTTATTAGTACATTTATTAAGCGCTAGATTCTGTGCGTTGTTGATTTACAGACAA
TTGTTGTACGTATTTTAATAATTCATTAAATTTATAATCTTTAGGGTGGTATGTTAGAGCGAAAATCAAA
TGATTTTCAGCGTCTTTATATCTGAATTTAAATATTAAATCCTCAATAGATTTGTAAAATAGGTTTCGAT
TAGTTTCAAACAAGGGTTGTTTTTCCGAACCGATGGCTGGACTATCTAATGGATTTTCGCTCAACGCCAC
AAAACTTGCCAAATCTTGTAGCAGCAATCTAGCTTTGTCGATATTCGTTTGTGTTTTGTTTTGTAATAAA
GGTTCGACGTCGTTCAAAATATTATGCGCTTTTGTATTTCTTTCATCACTGTCGTTAGTGTACAATTGAC
TCGACGTAAACACGTTAAATAAAGCTTGGACATATTTAACATCGGGCGTGTTAGCTTTATTAGGCCGATT
ATCGTCGTCGTCCCAACCCTCGTCGTTAGAAGTTGCTTCCGAAGACGATTTTGCCATAGCCACACGACGC
CTATTAATTGTGTCGGCTAACACGTCCGCGATCAAATTTGTAGTTGAGCTTTTTGGAATTATTTCTGATT
GCGGGCGTTTTTGGGCGGGTTTCAATCTAACTGTGCCCGATTTTAATTCAGACAACACGTTAGAAAGCGA
TGGTGCAGGCGGTGGTAACATTTCAGACGGCAAATCTACTAATGGCGGCGGTGGTGGAGCTGATGATAAA
TCTACCATCGGTGGAGGCGCAGGCGGGGCTGGCGGCGGAGGCGGAGGCGGAGGTGGTGGCGGTGATGCAG
ACGGCGGTTTAGGCTCAAATGTCTCTTTAGGCAACACAGTCGGCACCTCAACTATTGTACTGGTTTCGGG
CGCCGTTTTTGGTTTGACCGGTCTGAGACGAGTGCGATTTTTTTCGTTTCTAATAGCTTCCAACAATTGT
TGTCTGTCGTCTAAAGGTGCAGCGGGTTGAGGTTCCGTCGGCATTGGTGGAGCGGGCGGCAATTCAGACA
TCGATGGTGGTGGTGGTGGTGGAGGCGCTGGAATGTTAGGCACGGGAGAAGGTGGTGGCGGCGGTGCCGC
CGGTATAATTTGTTCTGGTTTAGTTTGTTCGCGCACGATTGTGGGCACCGGCGCAGGCGCCGCTGGCTGC
ACAACGGAAGGTCGTCTGCTTCGAGGCAGCGCTTGGGGTGGTGGCAATTCAATATTATAATTGGAATACA
AATCGTAAAAATCTGCTATAAGCATTGTAATTTCGCTATCGTTTACCGTGCCGATATTTAACAACCGCTC
AATGTAAGCAATTGTATTGTAAAGAGATTGTCTCAAGCTCGCACGCCGATAACAAGCCTTTTCATTTTTA
CTACAGCATTGTAGTGGCGAGACACTTCGCTGTCGTCGACGTACATGTATGCTTTGTTGTCAAAAACGTC
GTTGGCAAGCTTTAAAATATTTAAAAGAACATCTCTGTTCAGCACCACTGTGTTGTCGTAAATGTTGTTT
TTGATAATTTGCGCTTCCGCAGTATCGACACGTTCAAAAAATTGATGCGCATCAATTTTGTTGTTCCTAT
TATTGAATAAATAAGATTGTACAGATTCATATCTACGATTCGTCATGGCCACCACAAATGCTACGCTGCA
AACGCTGGTACAATTTTACGAAAACTGCAAAAACGTCAAAACTCGGTATAAAATAATCAACGGGCGCTTT
GGCAAAATATCTATTTTATCGCACAAGCCCACTAGCAAATTGTATTTGCAGAAAACAATTTCGGCGCACA
ATTTTAACGCTGACGAAATAAAAGTTCACCAGTTAATGAGCGACCACCCAAATTTTATAAAAATCTATTT
TAATCACGGTTCCATCAACAACCAAGTGATCGTGATGGACTACATTGACTGTCCCGATTTATTTGAAACA
CTACAAATTAAAGGCGAGCTTTCGTACCAACTTGTTAGCAATATTATTAGACAGCTGTGTGAAGCGCTCA
ACGATTTGCACAAGCACAATTTCATACACAACGACATAAAACTCGAAAATGTCTTATATTTCGAAGCACT
TGATCGCGTGTATGTTTGCGATTACGGATTGTGCAAACACGAAAACTCACTTAGCGTGCACGACGGCACG
TTGGAGTATTTTAGTCCGGAAAAAATTCGACACCACAACTATGCACGTTCGTTTGACTGGTACGCCGTCG
GCGTGTTAACATACAAGTTGCTAACCGGCGGCCAATTCGTAATCATGGTCATAGCTGTTTCCTGTGTGAA
ATTGTTATCCGCTCACAATTCCACACAACATACGAGCCGGAAGCATAAAGTGTAAAGCCTGGGGTGCCTA
ATGAGTGAGCTAACTCACATTAATTGCGTTGCGCTCACTGCCCGCTTTCCAGTCGGGAAACCTGTCGTGC
CAGCTGCATTAATGAATCGGCCAACGCGCGGGGAGAGGCGGTTTGCGTATTGGGCGCTCTTCCGCTTCCT
CGCTCACTGACTCGCTGCGCTCGGTCGTTCGGCTGCGGCGAGCGGTATCAGCTCACTCAAAGGCGGTAAT
ACGGTTATCCACAGAATCAGGGGATAACGCAGGAAAGAACATGTGAGCAAAAGGCCAGCAAAAGGCCAGG
AACCGTAAAAAGGCCGCGTTGCTGGCGTTTTTCCATAGGCTCCGCCCCCCTGACGAGCATCACAAAAATC
GACGCTCAAGTCAGAGGTGGCGAAACCCGACAGGACTATAAAGATACCAGGCGTTTCCCCCTGGAAGCTC
CCTCGTGCGCTCTCCTGTTCCGACCCTGCCGCTTACCGGATACCTGTCCGCCTTTCTCCCTTCGGGAAGC
GTGGCGCTTTCTCATAGCTCACGCTGTAGGTATCTCAGTTCGGTGTAGGTCGTTCGCTCCAAGCTGGGCT
GTGTGCACGAACCCCCCGTTCAGCCCGACCGCTGCGCCTTATCCGGTAACTATCGTCTTGAGTCCAACCC
GGTAAGACACGACTTATCGCCACTGGCAGCAGCCACTGGTAACAGGATTAGCAGAGCGAGGTATGTAGGC
GGTGCTACAGAGTTCTTGAAGTGGTGGCCTAACTACGGCTACACTAGAAGAACAGTATTTGGTATCTGCG
CTCTGCTGAAGCCAGTTACCTTCGGAAAAAGAGTTGGTAGCTCTTGATCCGGCAAACAAACCACCGCTGG
TAGCGGTGGTTTTTTTGTTTGCAAGCAGCAGATTACGCGCAGAAAAAAAGGATCTCAAGAAGATCCTTTG
ATCTTTTCTACGGGGTCTGACGCTCAGTGGAACGAAAACTCACGTTAAGGGATTTTGGTCATGAGATTAT
CAAAAAGGATCTTCACCTAGATCCTTTTAAATTAAAAATGAAGTTTTAAATCAATCTAAAGTATATATGA
GTAAACTTGGTCTGACAGTTACCAATGCTTAATCAGTGAGGCACCTATCTCAGCGATCTGTCTATTTCGT
TCATCCATAGTTGCCTGACTCCCCGTCGTGTAGATAACTACGATACGGGAGGGCTTACCATCTGGCCCCA
GTGCTGCAATGATACCGCGAGACCCACGCTCACCGGCTCCAGATTTATCAGCAATAAACCAGCCAGCCGG
AAGGGCCGAGCGCAGAAGTGGTCCTGCAACTTTATCCGCCTCCATCCAGTCTATTAATTGTTGCCGGGAA
GCTAGAGTAAGTAGTTCGCCAGTTAATAGTTTGCGCAACGTTGTTGCCATTGCTACAGGCATCGTGGTGT
CACGCTCGTCGTTTGGTATGGCTTCATTCAGCTCCGGTTCCCAACGATCAAGGCGAGTTACATGATCCCC
CATGTTGTGCAAAAAAGCGGTTAGCTCCTTCGGTCCTCCGATCGTTGTCAGAAGTAAGTTGGCCGCAGTG
TTATCACTCATGGTTATGGCAGCACTGCATAATTCTCTTACTGTCATGCCATCCGTAAGATGCTTTTCTG
TGACTGGTGAGTACTCAACCAAGTCATTCTGAGAATAGTGTATGCGGCGACCGAGTTGCTCTTGCCCGGC
GTCAATACGGGATAATACCGCGCCACATAGCAGAACTTTAAAAGTGCTCATCATTGGAAAACGTTCTTCG
GGGCGAAAACTCTCAAGGATCTTACCGCTGTTGAGATCCAGTTCGATGTAACCCACTCGTGCACCCAACT
GATCTTCAGCATCTTTTACTTTCACCAGCGTTTCTGGGTGAGCAAAAACAGGAAGGCAAAATGCCGCAAA
AAAGGGAATAAGGGCGACACGGAAATGTTGAATACTCATACTCTTCCTTTTTCAATATTATTGAAGCATT
TATCAGGGTTATTGTCTCATGAGCGGATACATATTTGAATGTATTTAGAAAAATAAACAAATAGGGGTTC
CGCGCACATTTCCCCGAAAAGTGCCACCTGACGTCTAAGAAACCATTATTATCATGACATTAACCTATAA
AAATAGGCGTATCACGAGGCCCTTTCGTCTCGCGCGTTTCGGTGATGACGGTGAAAACCTCTGACACATG
CAGCTCCCGGAGACGGTCACAGCTTGTCTGTAAGCGGATGCCGGGAGCAGACAAGCCCGTCAGGGCGCGT
CAGCGGGTGTTGGCGGGTGTCGGGGCTGGCTTAACTATGCGGCATCAGAGCAGATTGTACTGAGAGTGCA
CCATATGCGGTGTGAAATACCGCACAGATGCGTAAGGAGAAAATACCGCATCAGGCGCCATTCGCCATTC
AGGCTGCGCAACTGTTGGGAAGGGCGATCGGTGCGGGCCTCTTCGCTATTACGCCAGCTGGCGAAAGGGG
GATGTGCTGCAAGGCGATTAAGTTGGGTAACGCCAGGGTTTTCCCAGTCACGACGTTGTAAAACGACGGC
CAGTGCCAAGCTTGGCTCGTAAAGCGAGTTGAAGGATCATATTTAGTTGCGTTTATGAGATAAGATTGAA
AGCACGTGTAAAATGTTTCCCGCGCGTTGGCACAACTATTTACAATGCGGCCAAGTTATAAAAGATTCTA
ATCTGATATGTTTTAAAACACCTTTGCGGCCCGAGTTGTTTGCGTACGTGACTAGCGAAGAAGATATGTG
GACCGCAGAACAGATAGTAAAACAAAACCCTAGTATTGGAGCAATAATCGATTTAACCAACACGTCTAAA
TATTATGATGGTGTGCATTTTTTGCGGGCGGGCCTGTTATACAAAAAAATTCAAGTACCTGGCCAGACTT
TGCCGCCTGAAAGCATAGTTCAAGAATTTATTGACACGGTAAAAGAATTTACAGAAAAGTGTCCCGGCAT
GTTGGTGGGCGTGCACTGCACACACGGTATTAATCGCACCGGTTACATGGTGTGCAGATATTTAATGCAC
ACCCTGGGTATTGCGCCGCAGGAAGCCATAGATAGATTCGAAAAAGCCAGAGGTCACAAAATTGAAAGAC
AAAATTACGTTCAAGATTTATTAATTTAATTAATATTATTTGCATTCTTTAACAAATACTTTATCCTATT
TTCAAATTGTTGCGCTTCTTCCAGCGAACCAAAACTATGCTTCGCTTGCTCCGTTTAGCTTGTAGCCGAT
CAGTGGCGTTGTTCCAATCGACGGTAGGATTAGGCCGGATATTCTCCACCACAATGTTGGCAACGTTGAT
GTTACGTTTATGCTTTTGGTTTTCCACGTACGTCTTTTGGCCGGTAATAGCCGTAAACGTAGTGCCGTCG
CGCGTCACGCACAACACCGGATGTTTGCGCTTGTCCGCGGGGTATTGAACCGCGCGATCCGACAAATCCA
CCACTTTGGCAACTAAATCGGTGACCTGCGCGTCTTTTTTCTGCATTATTTCGTCTTTCTTTTGCATGGT
TTCCTGGAAGCCGGTGTACATGCGGTTTAGATCAGTCATGACGCGCGTGACCTGCAAATCTTTGGCCTCG
ATCTGCTTGTCCTTGATGGCAACGATGCGTTCAATAAACTCTTGTTTTTTAACAAGTTCCTCGGTTTTTT
GCGCCACCACCGCTTGCAGCGCGTTTGTGTGCTCGGTGAATGTCGCAATCAGCTTAGTCACCAACTGTTT
GCTCTCCTCCTCCCGTTGTTTGATCGCGGGATCGTACTTGCCGGTGCAGAGCACTTGAGGAATTACTTCT
TCTAAAAGCCATTCTTGTAATTCTATGGCGTAAGGCAATTTGGACTTCATAATCAGCTGAATCACGCCGG
ATTTAGTAATGAGCACTGTATGCGGCTGCAAATACAGCGGGTCGCCCCTTTTCACGACGCTGTTAGAGGT
AGGGCCCCCATTTTGGATGGTCTGCTCAAATAACGATTTGTATTTATTGTCTACATGAACACGTATAGCT
TTATCACAAACTGTATATTTTAAACTGTTAGCGACGTCCTTGGCCACGAACCGGACCTGTTGGTCGCGCT
CTAGCACGTACCGCAGGTTGAACGTATCTTCTCCAAATTTAAATTCTCCAATTTTAACGCGAGCCATTTT
GATACACGTGTGTCGATTTTGCAACAACTATTGTTTTTTAACGCAAACTAAACTTATTGTGGTAAGCAAT
AATTAAATATGGGGGAACATGCGCCGCTACAACACTCGTCGTTATGAACGCAGACGGCGCCGGTCTCGGC
GCAAGCGGCTAAAACGTGTTGCGCGTTCAACGCGGCAAACATCGCAAAAGCCAATAGTACAGTTTTGATT
TGCATATTAACGGCGATTTTTTAAATTATCTTATTTAATAAATAGTTATGACGCCTACAACTCCCCGCCC
GCGTTGACTCGCTGCACCTCGAGCAGTTCGTTGACGCCTTCCTCCGTGTGGCCGAACACGTCGAGCGGGT
GGTCGATGACCAGCGGCGTGCCGCACGCGACGCACAAGTATCTGTACACCGAATGATCGTCGGGCGAAGG
CACGTCGGCCTCCAAGTGGCAATATTGGCAAATTCGAAAATATATACAGTTGGGTTGTTTGCGCATATCT
ATCGTGGCGTTGGGCATGTACGTCCGAACGTTGATTTGCATGCAAGCCGAAATTAAATCATTGCGATTAG
TGCGATTAAAACGTTGTACATCCTCGCTTTTAATCATGCCGTCGATTAAATCGCGCAATCGAGTCAAGTG
ATCAAAGTGTGGAATAATGTTTTCTTTGTATTCCCGAGTCAAGCGCAGCGCGTATTTTAACAAACTAGCC
ATCTTGTAAGTTAGTTTCATTTAATGCAACTTTATCCAATAATATATTATGTATCGCACGTCAAGAATTA
ACAATGCGCCCGTTGTCGCATCTCAACACGACTATGATAGAGATCAAATAAAGCGCGAATTAAATAGCTT
GCGACGCAACGTGCACGATCTGTGCACGCGTTCCGGCACGAGCTTTGATTGTAATAAGTTTTTACGAAGC
GATGACATGACCCCCGTAGTGACAACGATCACGCCCAAAAGAACTGCCGACTACAAAATTACCGAGTATG
TCGGTGACGTTAAAACTATTAAGCCATCCAATCGACCGTTAGTCGAATCAGGACCGCTGGTGCGAGAAGC
CGCGAAGTATGGCGAATGCATCGTATAACGTGTGGAGTCCGCTCATTAGAGCGTCATGTTTAGACAAGAA
AGCTACATATTTAATTGATCCCGATGATTTTATTGATAAATTGACCCTAACTCCATACACGGTATTCTAC
AATGGCGGGGTTTTGGTCAAAATTTCCGGACTGCGATTGTACATGCTGTTAACGGCTCCGCCCACTATTA
ATGAAATTAAAAATTCCAATTTTAAAAAACGCAGCAAGAGAAACATTTGTATGAAAGAATGCGTAGAAGG
AAAGAAAAATGTCGTCGACATGCTGAACAACAAGATTAATATGCCTCCGTGTATAAAAAAAATATTGAAC
GATTTGAAAGAAAACAATGTACCGCGCGGCGGTATGTACAGGAAGAGGTTTATACTAAACTGTTACATTG
CAAACGTGGTTTCGTGTGCCAAGTGTGAAAACCGATGTTTAATCAAGGCTCTGACGCATTTCTACAACCA
CGACTCCAAGTGTGTGGGTGAAGTCATGCATCTTTTAATCAAATCCCAAGATGTGTATAAACCACCAAAC
TGCCAAAAAATGAAAACTGTCGACAAGCTCTGTCCGTTTGCTGGCAACTGCAAGGGTCTCAATCCTATTT
GTAATTATTGAATAATAAAACAATTATAAATGTCAAATTTGTTTTTTATTAACGATACAAACCAAACGCA
ACAAGAACATTTGTAGTATTATCTATAATTGAAAACGCGTAGTTATAATCGCTGAGGTAATATTTAAAAT
CATTTTCAAATGATTCACAGTTAATTTGCGACAATATAATTTTATTTTCACATAAACTAGACGCCTTGTC
GTCTTCTTCTTCGTATTCCTTCTCTTTTTCATTTTTCTCCTCATAAAAATTAACATAGTTATTATCGTAT
CCATATATGTATCTATCGTATAGAGTAAATTTTTTGTTGTCATAAATATATATGTCTTTTTTAATGGGGT
GTATAGTACCGCTGCGCATAGTTTTTCTGTAATTTACAACAGTGCTATTTTCTGGTAGTTCTTCGGAGTG
TGTTGCTTTAATTATTAAATTTATATAATCAATGAATTTGGGATCGTCGGTTTTGTACAATATGTTGCCG
GCATAGTACGCAGCTTCTTCTAGTTCAATTACACCATTTTTTAGCAGCACCGGATTAACATAACTTTCCA
AAATGTTGTACGAACCGTTAAACAAAAACAGTTCACCTCCCTTTTCTATACTATTGTCTGCGAGCAGTTG
TTTGTTGTTAAAAATAACAGCCATTGTAATGAGACGCACAAACTAATATCACAAACTGGAAATGTCTATC
AATATATAGTTGCTGAT
