>Addgene plasmid #114449 | pVL-FLAG/His PALI1 | depositor partial sequence | sequence record 216015 | Insert sequence PALI1 CDS
ATGCAGCGAATGATCCAACAATTTGCTGCTGAATATACCTCAAAAAATAGCTCTACTCAGGACCCCAGCC
AGCCCAATAGCACAAAGAACCAAAGCCTGCCGAAAGCATCTCCAGTCACCACCTCTCCCACGGCTGCAAC
TACTCAGAACCCTGTGCTCAGCAAACTTCTCATGGCTGACCAAGACTCACCTCTGGACCTTACTGTCAGA
[60 nt withheld, positions 211-270]
CCATGTGCTGGCAGCACTTCCCTGAGCCACTCTCCAGGCTGCTCCAGTACTCAAGGGAACGGTGAGAACT
CAACAGAGGCAAAAGCAGTAGATTCTAACAATCAGTCGAAGTCCCCACTGGAGAAATTTATGGTCAAACT
GTGTACTCATCATCAAAAGCAATTCATTCGTGTTCTGAACGACCTGTACACTGAATCTCAACCAGGCACT
GAGGACCTGCAGCCTTCTGATTCGGGAGCAATGGATGTATCCACTTGCAATGCTGGCTGTGCCCAGCTCA
GCACCAAACATAAGGAAAAAGATGCTCTGTGTCTCGATATGAAGTCTTCTGCTTCTGTAGATTTGTTCGT
AGACTCGTCAGACTCTCACAGCCCTCTACACTTGACGGAACAGACCCCGAAGAAGCCTCCTCCTGAGATA
AACCCTGTAGATGGAAGAGAGAATGCCTTGACTGTTGTCCAGAAAGATTCCTCTGAACTTCCAACCACTA
AATCGAATTCTATTAATAGCAGTTCAGTGGATAGTTTCACTCCGGGATACCTCACTGCATCTAATTGTTC
CTCAGTGAACTTCCACCACATCCCTAAAATCTTGGAGGGGCAGACCACTGGACAAGAGCAAGACACAAAT
GTGAACATATGTGAGGATGGTAAAGACCATATGCAGAGTTCAGCTTTAGTAGAAAGTCTAATTACAGTAA
AAATGGCAGCTGAGAATAGTGAGGAAGGCAATACCTGTATTATTCCTCAAAGAAATTTGTTCAAAGCTTT
ATCAGAAGAGGCTTGGAACTCAGGGTTTATGGGGAACTCATCTAGAACTGCTGACAAAGAGAATACTTTA
CAGTGTCCAAAAACACCTTTGCGCCAGGATTTAGAGGCAAATGAACAAGATGCAAGGCCAAAGCAAGAGA
ACCATCTTCACTCTCTGGGAAGAAATAAGGTGGGTTACCATTTACATCCCAGTGATAAGGGCCAGTTTGA
TCATTCCAAAGATGGTTGGTTAGGCCCCGGCCCTATGCCAGCTGTACACAAAGCGGCAAATGGACACTCA
AGAACCAAGATGATATCAACCTCCATCAAGACAGCTCGGAAAAGTAAAAGGGCATCAGGGCTGAGGATAA
ATGATTATGATAACCAGTGTGATGTTGTTTATATCAGTCAACCAATAACAGAATGCCACTTTGAGAATCA
AAAATCAATATTATCTTCTCGGAAAACAGCCAGAAAGAGTACTCGAGGATACTTTTTCAATGGTGACTGT
TGTGAGCTGCCAACTGTTCGTACACTGGCCAGAAATTTACACTCCCAGGAAAAAGCAAGCTGCTCAGCAT
TGGCATCAGAGGCAGTTTTCACTCCTAAGCAGACCCTTACAATTCCAGCCCCTAGACATACAGTAGATGT
GCAGCTTCCCAGAGAAGACAACCCTGAAGAACCTAGCAAGGAAATCACCTCTCACGAGGAAGGAGGTGGA
GACGTTTCACCTCGAAAAGAACCTCAAGAGCCTGAGGTTTGCCCCACAAAGATTAAGCCGAACCTGAGCA
GCTCCCCTAGGTCAGAGGAAACGACAGCCTCCAGCCTGGTGTGGCCTCTCCCTGCTCACCTTCCTGAAGA
GGACCTGCCAGAAGGTGGCTCCACAGTCTCAGCTCCCACAGCAAGTGGGATGTCTTCTCCTGAACACAAC
CAACCACCAGTTGCACTGTTGGATACGGAGGAGATGAGTGTACCCCAGGACTGTCACCTCCTTCCCTCCA
CTGAAAGCTTTTCCGGGGGAGTCAGTGAAGATGTCATTTCTAGGCCTCATTCTCCTCCTGAAATAGTCAG
TAGAGAAGAAAGTCCTCAGTGCTCAGAAAATCAGAGTTCCCCAATGGGCTTGGAGCCCCCCATGAGTCTG
GGAAAGGCTGAGGACAACCAAAGCATCAGTGCTGAGGTTGAGTCTGGAGACACCCAGGAGCTAAATGTCG
ACCCACTCTTGAAGGAAAGCAGCACTTTTACTGATGAAAACCCCAGTGAAACTGAGGAAAGTGAGGCAGC
AGGTGGTATAGGAAAATTAGAGGGAGAGGACGGTGATGTAAAATGCCTGTCAGAAAAAGACACGTATGAT
ACAAGCATTGACTCACTCGAAGAGAATTTGGACAAGAAGAAAAAAGGTAAAAAATTCCCTGAGGCCTCTG
ATAGGTGCCTAAGAAGTCAACTTTCGGATTCTTCCTCTGCTGACAGATGCCTAAGAAATCAGAGTTCAGA
TTCTTCCTCAGCTTGTCTTGAAATCAAAGTTCCTAAAAATCCTAGTGCAAAACGTTCAAAAAAAGAAGGG
CACCCTGGTGGGACAACACCTAAGGGCCTTCTACCTGACAGTTTCCACACGGAAACTCTGGAGGACACAG
AAAAGCCAAGTGTCAATGAACGCCCCTCTGAGAAAGATGCTGAGCAGGAGGGCGAAGGCGGGGGGATCAT
CACCAGGCAGACTTTGAAAAACATGCTGGACAAAGAAGTCAAGGAGTTACGAGGAGAGATTTTCCCCAGC
AGGGACCCCATAACCACAGCTGGACAGCCACTGCCTGGAGAGAGATTGGAAATCTATGTTCAGTCTAAAA
TGGATGAGAAGAATGCTCATATCCCCTCAGAAAGTATTGCTTGTAAGAGGGACCCAGAACAGGCAAAAGA
AGAGCCAGGGCATATTCCCACACAGCATGTGGAGGAGGCTGTGAATGAGGTAGACAACGAAAACACCCAG
CAGAAAGATGATGAGAGTGATGCCCCATGCAGCTCTCTTGGGTTGTCGAGTAGTGGAAGTGGTGATGCTG
CTAGGGCACCAAAATCGGTGCCAAGGCCTAAAAGATTGACCTCTTCAACCTACAACCTAAGACACGCTCA
TTCTCTGGGCTCCTTGGATGCTTCAAAAGTGACTTCAGAAAAGGAAGCTGCACAAGTAAACCCCATAATG
CCAAAGGAAAATGGAGCTTCAGAGAGTGGAGACCCCCTAGATGAGGACGATGTTGACACCGTGGTAGATG
AACAGCCAAAGTTTATGGAATGGTGTGCTGAGGAGGAGAACCAAGAGCTCATCGCCAACTTCAATGCCCA
GTACATGAAAGTTCAGAAGGGCTGGATCCAGTTGGAGAAAGAAGGACAGCCAACACCAAGAGCAAGGAAC
AAATCAGATAAACTGAAAGAGATTTGGAAAAGCAAGAAAAGGTCACGGAAATGTAGGAGTTCATTGGAGA
GTCAGAAGTGTTCTCCTGTTCAGATGCTCTTTATGACAAACTTTAAATTATCTAATGTTTGTAAATGGTT
CTTAGAGACAACTGAAACCCGGTCTCTAGTCATTGTGAAGAAGCTCAATACTCGCCTTCCAGGAGACGTT
CCCCCTGTCAAGCATCCTCTTCAGAAATACGCTCCTTCCAGCCTATATCCCAGTTCACTACAGGCTGAGC
GCTTGAAAAAGCACTTGAAGAAATTTCCTGGAGCTACCCCTGCTAAGAATAATTGGAAAATGCAGAAGCT
CTGGGCCAAATTTCGAGAGAATCCTGATCAAGTGGAGCCAGAAGATGGCAGTGATGTCAGCCCCGGCCCT
AATTCTGAAGACAGCATAGAGGAAGTCAAGGAAGATAGAAACAGTCATCCTCCAGCAAACCTGCCCACTC
CAGCCAGTACCCGGATTCTTAGAAAATATTCCAATATTCGAGGAAAGCTCAGAGCCCAGCAACGTTTAAT
CAAGAATGAGAAAATGGAATGCCCAGATGCTCTGGCTGTGGAAAGTAAGCCAAGTCGTAAGAGCGTATGC
ATCAACCCTCTGATGTCCCCCAAGCTTGCCCTGCAAGTGGATGCAGATGGGTTTCCTGTTAAGCCCAAGA
GTACTGAAGGAATGAAGGGAAGGAAGGGGAAGCAGGTGTCTGAAATCTTGCCTAAAGCAGAAGTTCAGAG
TAAACGCAAGAGAACAGAAGGCAGCAGCCCTCCAGATAGTAAGAACAAGGGGCCTACGGTGAAAGCCAGC
AAAGAAAAGCATGCTGATGGAGCCACCAAAACCCCTGCTGCCAAGAGGCCAGCTGCAAGGGACAGAAGCA
GCCAACCCCCCAAAAAGACGTCTTTGAAAGAGAATAAAGTGAAGATCCCTAAAAAGTCCGCTGGGAAGAG
CTGCCCTCCCTCCAGGAAAGAAAAAGAGAATACAAACAAAAGGCCTTCCCAGTCTATTGCCTCGGAAACA
CTGACGAAACCTGCAAAACAGAAGGGGGCCGGTGAATCCTCTTCAAGGCCTCAGAAAGCCACGAATAGGA
AGCAGAGTAGTGGAAAGACTCGGGCCAGACCCTCAACGAAAACCCCAGAGAGCAGTGCAGCTCAGAGAAA
GCGAAAGCTGAAGGCAAAGCTGGACTGTTCGCACAGCAAACGGAGGCGGCTGGATGCAAAGTGA
